>Addgene plasmid #24826 | mPERK | addgene partial sequence | sequence record 30762 | 24826 with mPERK-F (atccgcaagaaggaccctat)
CGTAGCCACGACCTTCATCGTGCGCAGGCTTTTCCATCCTCAGCCCCACAGGCAGCGGAAGGAGTCTGAA
ACTCAGTGCCAGACTGAAAGTAAATACGACTCCGTGAGTGCCGATGTCAGTGACAACAGCTGGAATGACA
TGAAGTACTCAGGATACGTATCCCGATATCTAACAGATTTTGAGCCAATTCAGTGCATGGGTCGTGGTGG
CTTTGGCGTTGTCTTTGAAGCTAAAAACAAAGTAGATGACTGCAATTACGCTATCAAGAGGATCCGGCTC
CCCAACAGGGAGTTGGCACGGGAGAAGGTAATGCGGGAAGTTAAAGCCTTGGCTAAGCTGGAACACCCAG
GCATTGTGAGGTATTTCAACGCCTGGCTGGAAACCCCACCAGAGAAGTGGCAAGAAGAGATGGATGAGAT
CTGGCTCAAAGACGAAAGCACAGACTGGCCGCTCAGCTCCCCTAGCCCGATGGATGCCCCATCTGTTAAG
ATCCGAAGGATGGATCCTTTCTCTACAAAAGAGCAGATCGAAGTCATAGCTCCTTCTCCTGAAAGAAGTC
GGTCTTTCTCGGTGGGCATTTCCTGTGGCCAGACAAGCTCATCGGAGAGCCAGTTCTCTCCCCTGGAGTT
CTCAGGGACAGACTGCGGAGACAACAGTGACTCAGCGGACGCAGCCTACAACCTCCAGGACAGTTGCCTG
ACGGACTGCGAGGACGTGGAAGATGGCACCGTGGACGGCAATGACGAGGGACACTCCTTTGAACTTTGTC
CGTCCGAAGCTTCTCCCTATACCCGGTCAAGGGAAGGAACGTCCTCCTCCATAGTGTTTGAGGACTCTGG
CTGC
