[The description below was written by a language model from this plasmid's Addgene catalogue record.]
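Description:
mPERK is a lentiviral mammalian expression plasmid carrying the mouse Eif2ak3 gene, which encodes PERK (also called Pek), the endoplasmic reticulum transmembrane kinase that phosphorylates eIF2α as one arm of the unfolded protein response. The coding sequence was placed by Gateway recombination into the pLenti CMV/TO Puro DEST (670-1) destination backbone, listed at about 9.6 kb without insert. The record does not say whether the recombination sites at the insert junctions remain intact, and it lists no epitope tags, fusions or mutations. No feature table is provided, so the arrangement of individual elements can only be inferred from the backbone name and catalogue fields.

As the backbone name indicates, expression is driven by a CMV/TO promoter, a CMV promoter bearing tetracycline operator sites. This typically gives constitutive expression in ordinary cells and tetracycline- or doxycycline-inducible expression in cells that also express the Tet repressor. A puromycin resistance marker allows selection of transduced or transfected mammalian cells. In bacteria the plasmid is maintained at high copy under ampicillin selection, and a recombination-deficient strain is specified, as is usual for lentiviral vectors with repeated LTR sequences.

The construct is suited to producing lentiviral particles for stable, potentially regulatable overexpression of mouse PERK in mammalian cells. The associated publication concerns transcriptional regulation of VEGF-A by the unfolded protein response pathway, consistent with using it to activate or probe PERK signalling in ER stress studies.
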