Addgene plasmid #24826: mPERK
Depositing lab: Fumihiko Urano. Depositing organization: University of Massachusetts, Worcester. Publication: Transcriptional regulation of VEGF-A by the unfolded protein response pathway. Ghosh R, Lipson KL, Sargent KE, Mercurio AM, Hunt JS, Ron D, Urano F. PLoS One. 2010 . 5(3):e9575. 10.1371/journal.pone.0009575 PubMed 20221394.
Backbone
  Vector backbone: pLenti CMV/TO Puro DEST (670-1)
  Backbone manufacturer: Eric Campeau (Addgene plasmid 17293)
  Backbone size w/o insert (bp): 9594
  Vector type: Mammalian Expression, Lentiviral ; Destination vector
  Selectable markers: Puromycin
Growth in bacteria
  Bacterial resistance: Ampicillin, 100 μg/mL
  Growth temperature: 37°C
  Growth strain: Stbl3
  Copy number: High Copy
Gene/Insert
  Gene/Insert name: mPERK (alt name: Eif2ak3)
  Species: M. musculus (mouse)
  Entrez Gene: Eif2ak3 (a.k.a. Pek, Perk)
  Cloning method: Gateway Cloning; 5′ cloning site Gateway (unknown if destroyed); 3′ cloning site Gateway (unknown if destroyed)
  Sequencing primers: 5′ CMV-F; 3′ MSCV-rev
Terms and licenses: Academic/Nonprofit Terms; Industry Terms: Not Available to Industry
How to cite: mPERK was a gift from Fumihiko Urano (Addgene plasmid # 24826 ; http://n2t.net/addgene:24826 ; RRID:Addgene_24826)
